>Addgene plasmid #34307 | KHBD00153 | depositor partial sequence | sequence record 40874 | KHBD00153 sequence 1305 bps
ATGACCACCTCAACCCGCAGCAGCAGCAACAACCACAGCAGCGAGCACGAGGAGCGAACCTCCAACGGCA
CCACCGCCTACAACCACCACAGTCCAACGGGTTCGGGATCCGGAACAGCAGGCGCCTCTATTGGATCCAC
CAACCGAGTGATGCAGGCGGACGAGGACTTCAACATCCGCTTCGTCAACCTGGTGCGCACCCACAAGTGT
CTCTACGACAAGAAGGTGCCCGAGTACCGCAACAGGGATAATCAGGAAAAGGCTTGGGTGCTTATTTCAA
AGGAGACAAGAGAAAGCGTGATCCATTGCAAGGAGCGATGGCGAAACCTTCGGGCCTGCCTATCCCGCTA
CATAAAGCAGCAATCCGGATCGGAGCCGCAGCACAAGCCATACTACCTGACCGAGCACATGGCGTTCCTG
CTGCCCTTCCTGAAGTCCAGCCGTAACTCTTTGGAGGGGAACAACAGTCTGGCCACTCTGTACCAGATGT
CCCAGCAGCATTTGCAGCATCAACCATTTCTCCTGCATCCAGCACTCCATGCGACCGAGGAGCACAAGTA
CTGCGCCAACACTAGCATCAATAATAATAATAATAACAACGACGTCCATAATGGTGAGAGTATGGAGGTC
TTGGAGATGAAGTACTCGATATCGGAGAAGGACGATGAGGAGACCATCGACGCCTTTGATCCCGCGGTTA
CCAACACCCTGGGTATGAATCGTACTTCGTCCACGCCCACTCGCAGTTCTGCCCTTCAAGGAGGCGGAGG
CAATTCACCGGCCAGAAGCGATACCGCTAGTGCGGATAGCATGAAAAACTTCATTCCAGATGTGCAGCTG
GCCGAGACGGGCTCGCAACTCATCTACAGCGATGGTGGACATGGCACACCACCGCCTCTGCACTACCATC
CGCACTCGCATCCACATCCTTTGACATTGTCCATGGATCATCACCCAGCATCCTACGAACCGGGGAGCAC
GAAAAGAATCAAGACGGAATGCGAGGCCACCAGCACGATGACGAATGCAGGAAGTATTTACGGCGGACTG
AGTTCGTCGGAAGTGGCGGACATGGAGTTCTTCCGCAGCATTCTCCCAGATCTGGCGACTCTCACTCCAC
AGCAACGTCGCAAGTTCAAGATTGGCATTCTGGAGCTAATTGACGACGTTGTAACCCGATATCCCGCCCA
GGATCACAGCAACGGAGGAGGCGTATCTGGCGTAGTCAACGGAAGTGGCGGTAGCAGCAATGGGGGATCT
GTTAAGCATCAAAGGCGCAGCTCTGGACGCGATTGGAGGAAACAA
