>Addgene plasmid #34307 | KHBD00153 | addgene partial sequence | sequence record 41978 | M13-Rev 5'-CAGGAAACAGCTATGACC-3'
ATTTTATTTTGACTGATAGTGACCTGTTCGTTGCAACAAATTGATAAGCAATGCTTTCTTATAATGCCAA
CTTTGTACAAGAAAGTTGGCAATTGTTTCCTCCAATCGCGTCCAGAGCTGCGCCTTTGATGCTTAACAGA
TCCCCCATTGCTGCTACCGCCACTTCCGTTGACTACGCCAGATACGCCTCCTCCGTTGCTGTGATCCTGG
GCGGGATATCGGGTTACAACGTCGTCAATTAGCTCCAGAATGCCAATCTTGAACTTGCGACGTTGCTGTG
GAGTGAGAGTCGCCAGATCTGGGAGAATGCTGCGGAAGAACTCCATGTCCGCCACTTCCGACGAACTCAG
TCCGCCGTAAATACTTCCTGCATTCGTCATCGTGCTGGTGGCCTCGCATTCCGTCTTGATTCTTTTCGTG
CTCCCCGGTTCGTAGGATGCTGGGTGATGATCCATGGACAATGTCAAAGGATGTGGATGCGAGTGCGGAT
GGTAGTGCAGAGGCGGTGGTGTGCCATGTCCACCATCGCTGTAGATGAGTTGCGAGCCCGTCTCGGCCAG
CTGCACATCTGGAATGAAGTTTTTCATGCTATCCGCACTAGCGGTATCGCTTCTGGCCGGTGAATTGCCT
CCGCCTCCTTGAAGGGCAGAACTGCGAGTGGGCGTGGACGAAGTACGATTCATACCCAGGGTGTTGGTAA
CCGCGGG
