[The description below was written by a language model from this plasmid's Addgene catalogue record.]
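Description:
KHBD00153 is a Gateway clone built in the pDONR221 backbone (Invitrogen) that carries the open reading frame of the Drosophila melanogaster gene CG3838 (FBgn0032130). The insert is recorded as 1305 bp in a backbone of about 2.5 kb once the donor cassette has been replaced. It was introduced by Gateway recombination, so although the catalogue lists the vector type as a donor vector, the plasmid functions as an entry clone in which the ORF would be flanked by attL recombination sites. It is maintained in standard E. coli as a high-copy plasmid under kanamycin selection. M13 forward and reverse primer sites flanking the insert are recorded for sequence verification. No feature table accompanies the record, so the positions of individual elements are not available.

pDONR221 is a cloning and shuttling backbone rather than an expression vector, and the record lists no promoter, tag or reporter driving the insert. Expression is therefore expected only after the ORF has been moved into a destination vector by an LR reaction. The depositor notes that ORFs in this collection were cloned open-ended, without a stop codon. This allows in-frame C-terminal fusions to whatever tag or domain a destination vector supplies, and N-terminal fusions remain possible provided the destination vector supplies a downstream stop.

The clone belongs to a collection associated with a study on automated protein-DNA interaction screening of Drosophila regulatory elements. This suggests its role as a transferable ORF resource for building fusion constructs for such screens, though the record does not state the specific destination vectors or the function of CG3838.
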