Addgene plasmid #34307: KHBD00153
Depositing lab: Bart Deplancke. Depositing organization: Swiss Federal Institute of Technology (EPFL). Publication: Automated protein-DNA interaction screening of Drosophila regulatory elements. Korneel Hens, Jean-Daniel Feuz, Alina Isakova, Antonina Lagovitina, Andreas Massouras, Julien Bryois, Patrick Callaerts, Susan E. Celniker, Bart Deplancke. Nat Methods. 2011 Oct 30;8(12):1065-70. 10.1038/nmeth.1763 PubMed 22037703.
Backbone
  Vector backbone: pDONR221
  Backbone manufacturer: Invitrogen
  Backbone size w/o insert (bp): 2536
  Vector type: Gateway Donor Vector
Growth in bacteria
  Bacterial resistance: Kanamycin, 50 μg/mL
  Growth temperature: 37°C
  Growth strain: DH5alpha
  Copy number: High Copy
Gene/Insert
  Gene/Insert name: CG3838 (alt names: FBgn0032130; CG3838)
  Species: D. melanogaster (fly)
  Insert size (bp): 1305
  Entrez Gene: CG3838 (a.k.a. Dmel_CG3838, Dmel\CG3838, NEST:bs09e08, anon-WO0118547.445, bs09e08.y1)
  Cloning method: Gateway Cloning
  Sequencing primers: 5′ M13F; 3′ M13R
Terms and licenses: Academic/Nonprofit Terms; Industry Terms: Not Available to Industry
Depositor comments: Please note that the ORFs in this collection were cloned open-ended (without a stop codon).
How to cite: KHBD00153 was a gift from Bart Deplancke (Addgene plasmid # 34307 ; http://n2t.net/addgene:34307 ; RRID:Addgene_34307)
